Addgene plasmid #169134: pET28a-SdrG-B2-ELP-HIS-ybbR
Purpose: E. coli expression of SdrG N2, N3 and B2 domains containing ybbR tag and ELP linker. This construct was designed for AFM-SMFS measurements.
Depositing lab: Michael Nash. Depositing organization: University of Basel. Publication: Optimal Sacrificial Domains in Mechanical Polyproteins: S. epidermidis Adhesins Are Tuned for Work Dissipation. Liu H, Liu Z, Yang B, Lopez Morales J, Nash MA. JACS Au. 2022 May 18;2(6):1417-1427. doi: 10.1021/jacsau.2c00121. eCollection 2022 Jun 27. PubMed 35783175.
Backbone
  Vector backbone: pET28a
  Backbone size w/o insert (bp): 5222
  Total vector size (bp): 7115
  Vector type: Bacterial Expression
Growth in bacteria
  Bacterial resistance: Kanamycin, 50 μg/mL
  Growth temperature: 37°C
  Growth strain: DH5alpha
  Copy number: Low Copy
Gene/Insert
  Gene/Insert name: Staphylococcus epidermidis fibrinogen-binding protein SD-repeat protein G (alt name: SdrG)
  Species: Staphylococcus epidermidis
  Insert size (bp): 1893
  Tag / fusion protein: 3xELP linker (C terminal on insert); 6x Histag (C terminal on insert); ybbr tag (C terminal on insert)
  Cloning method: Gibson Cloning
  Sequencing primers: 5′ T7 promoter; 3′ T7 terminator
Terms and licenses: Academic/Nonprofit Terms; Industry Terms: Not Available to Industry
How to cite: pET28a-SdrG-B2-ELP-HIS-ybbR was a gift from Michael Nash (Addgene plasmid # 169134 ; http://n2t.net/addgene:169134 ; RRID:Addgene_169134)
