[The description below was written by a language model from this plasmid's Addgene catalogue record and pLannotate feature annotations shown in this document.]
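Description:
pET28a-SdrG-B2-ELP-HIS-ybbR is a bacterial expression plasmid of about 7.1 kb built on the pET28a backbone for producing a fragment of the Staphylococcus epidermidis fibrinogen-binding adhesin SdrG (SD-repeat protein G) in E. coli. It is maintained under kanamycin selection through an aminoglycoside phosphotransferase gene and replicates from a pBR322-type ColE1 origin accompanied by the bom region and the rop gene, consistent with its listing as low copy. An f1 phage origin is also present. The short AmpR promoter, tetracycline-resistance and SET1 fragments flagged by the automated annotation appear to be residual backbone sequence or partial matches rather than functional parts.

The roughly 1.9 kb insert, assembled by Gibson cloning, sits downstream of a T7 promoter with an adjacent lac operator and the T7 gene 10 ribosome binding site, and is followed by the T7 terminator. The plasmid-borne lacI gene supplies repressor, so expression is IPTG-inducible in a host that provides T7 RNA polymerase. According to the record, the open reading frame encodes the N2, N3 and B2 domains of SdrG, followed at the C terminus by a 3x elastin-like polypeptide (ELP) linker, a 6xHis tag for affinity purification, and a ybbR tag, a short peptide that allows site-specific enzymatic covalent attachment. The feature table annotates only the sdrG-matching portion of this coding region, and the ELP, His and ybbR segments are not individually called.

The construct was designed for atomic force microscopy-based single-molecule force spectroscopy. In that setting the ybbR tag would typically serve to anchor the protein to a surface or cantilever, with the ELP acting as a flexible spacer. The associated work examines S. epidermidis adhesin domains as mechanical elements in polyproteins.
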