Features (pLannotate 1.2.2; 18 found; start..end, strand, type, name):
      8..436     +  rep_origin     f1 ori (sequence partly withheld): f1 bacteriophage origin of replication; arrow indicates direction of (+) strand synthesis
    489..546     +  promoter       AmpR promoter (fragment): bla
    555..1370    -  CDS            KanR: aminoglycoside phosphotransferase; aph(3')-Ia; confers resistance to kanamycin in bacteria or G418 (Geneticin®) in eukaryotes
   1492..2080    +  rep_origin     ori: high-copy-number ColE1/pMB1/pBR322/pUC origin of replication
   2266..2405    -  misc_feature   bom: basis of mobility region from pBR322
   2507..2698    -  CDS            rop: Rop protein, which maintains plasmids at low copy number; rop
   2715..3095    +  CDS            YPB1_ECOLX: Protein predicted: Swiss-Prot protein existence level 4. From Escherichia coli.
   3167..3458    -  CDS            TcR (fragment): tetracycline efflux protein; tet; confers resistance to tetracycline
   3473..3494    -  protein_bind   CAP binding site: CAP binding activates transcription in the presence of cAMP. E. coli catabolite activator protein
   3507..4589    -  CDS            lacI: lac repressor; lacI; The lac repressor binds to the lac operator to inhibit transcription in E. coli. This inhibition can be relieved by adding lactose or isopropyl-β-D-thiogalactopyranoside (IPTG).
   4590..4667    -  promoter       lacI promoter: lacI
   4675..4954    -  CDS            TcR (fragment): tetracycline efflux protein; tet; confers resistance to tetracycline
   4976..4994    +  promoter       T7 promoter: promoter for bacteriophage T7 RNA polymerase
   4995..5019    +  protein_bind   lac operator: The lac repressor binds to the lac operator to inhibit transcription in E. coli. This inhibition can be relieved by adding lactose or isopropyl-β-D-thiogalactopyranoside (IPTG). lac repressor encoded by lacI
   5034..5056    +  RBS            RBS: efficient ribosome binding site from bacteriophage T7 gene 10 (Olins and Rangwala, 1989)
   5061..6380    +  CDS            sdrG (fragment): SDRG_STAEP - Experimental evidence at protein level: Swiss-Prot protein existence level 1. Binds to the N-terminus of the B beta-chain of human fibrinogen and thereby interferes with thrombin cleavage and release of fibrinopeptide B, thus interfering with fibrin clot formation. This may hinder host defense against microbial infections. From Staphylococcus epidermidis.
   6978..7027    +  CDS            SET1 (fragment): solubility-enhancement tag derived from T7 phage gene 10B
   7035..7082    +  terminator     T7 terminator: transcription terminator for bacteriophage T7 RNA polymerase
>Addgene plasmid #169134 | pET28a-SdrG-B2-ELP-HIS-ybbR | addgene full sequence | sequence record 380322 | Addgene NGS Result
GAATGGG
[124 nt withheld, positions 8-131]
C
[91 nt withheld, positions 133-223]
A
[49 nt withheld, positions 225-273]
CCTTTGACGTTGGAGTCCACGTTCTTT
[37 nt withheld, positions 301-337]
ACCCTATCTCGGTCTATTCTTTTGATTTATAAGGGATTTTGCCGATTTCGGCCTATTGGTTAAAAAATGA
GCTGATTTAACAAAAATTTAACGCGAATTTTAACAAAATATTAACGCTTACAATTTAGGTGGCACTTTTC
GGGGAAATGTGCGCGGAACCCCTATTTGTTTATTTTTCTAAATACATTCAAATATGTATCCGCTCATGAA
TTAATTCTTAGAAAAACTCATCGAGCATCAAATGAAACTGCAATTTATTCATATCAGGATTATCAATACC
ATATTTTTGAAAAAGCCGTTTCTGTAATGAAGGAGAAAACTCACCGAGGCAGTTCCATAGGATGGCAAGA
TCCTGGTATCGGTCTGCGATTCCGACTCGTCCAACATCAATACAACCTATTAATTTCCCCTCGTCAAAAA
TAAGGTTATCAAGTGAGAAATCACCATGAGTGACGACTGAATCCGGTGAGAATGGCAAAAGTTTATGCAT
TTCTTTCCAGACTTGTTCAACAGGCCAGCCATTACGCTCGTCATCAAAATCACTCGCATCAACCAAACCG
TTATTCATTCGTGATTGCGCCTGAGCGAGACGAAATACGCGATCGCTGTTAAAAGGACAATTACAAACAG
GAATCGAATGCAACCGGCGCAGGAACACTGCCAGCGCATCAACAATATTTTCACCTGAATCAGGATATTC
TTCTAATACCTGGAATGCTGTTTTCCCGGGGATCGCAGTGGTGAGTAACCATGCATCATCAGGAGTACGG
ATAAAATGCTTGATGGTCGGAAGAGGCATAAATTCCGTCAGCCAGTTTAGTCTGACCATCTCATCTGTAA
CATCATTGGCAACGCTACCTTTGCCATGTTTCAGAAACAACTCTGGCGCATCGGGCTTCCCATACAATCG
ATAGATTGTCGCACCTGATTGCCCGACATTATCGCGAGCCCATTTATACCCATATAAATCAGCATCCATG
TTGGAATTTAATCGCGGCCTAGAGCAAGACGTTTCCCGTTGAATATGGCTCATAACACCCCTTGTATTAC
TGTTTATGTAAGCAGACAGTTTTATTGTTCATGACCAAAATCCCTTAACGTGAGTTTTCGTTCCACTGAG
CGTCAGACCCCGTAGAAAAGATCAAAGGATCTTCTTGAGATCCTTTTTTTCTGCGCGTAATCTGCTGCTT
GCAAACAAAAAAACCACCGCTACCAGCGGTGGTTTGTTTGCCGGATCAAGAGCTACCAACTCTTTTTCCG
AAGGTAACTGGCTTCAGCAGAGCGCAGATACCAAATACTGTCCTTCTAGTGTAGCCGTAGTTAGGCCACC
ACTTCAAGAACTCTGTAGCACCGCCTACATACCTCGCTCTGCTAATCCTGTTACCAGTGGCTGCTGCCAG
TGGCGATAAGTCGTGTCTTACCGGGTTGGACTCAAGACGATAGTTACCGGATAAGGCGCAGCGGTCGGGC
TGAACGGGGGGTTCGTGCACACAGCCCAGCTTGGAGCGAACGACCTACACCGAACTGAGATACCTACAGC
GTGAGCTATGAGAAAGCGCCACGCTTCCCGAAGGGAGAAAGGCGGACAGGTATCCGGTAAGCGGCAGGGT
CGGAACAGGAGAGCGCACGAGGGAGCTTCCAGGGGGAAACGCCTGGTATCTTTATAGTCCTGTCGGGTTT
CGCCACCTCTGACTTGAGCGTCGATTTTTGTGATGCTCGTCAGGGGGGCGGAGCCTATGGAAAAACGCCA
GCAACGCGGCCTTTTTACGGTTCCTGGCCTTTTGCTGGCCTTTTGCTCACATGTTCTTTCCTGCGTTATC
CCCTGATTCTGTGGATAACCGTATTACCGCCTTTGAGTGAGCTGATACCGCTCGCCGCAGCCGAACGACC
GAGCGCAGCGAGTCAGTGAGCGAGGAAGCGGAAGAGCGCCTGATGCGGTATTTTCTCCTTACGCATCTGT
GCGGTATTTCACACCGCAATGGTGCACTCTCAGTACAATCTGCTCTGATGCCGCATAGTTAAGCCAGTAT
ACACTCCGCTATCGCTACGTGACTGGGTCATGGCTGCGCCCCGACACCCGCCAACACCCGCTGACGCGCC
CTGACGGGCTTGTCTGCTCCCGGCATCCGCTTACAGACAAGCTGTGACCGTCTCCGGGAGCTGCATGTGT
CAGAGGTTTTCACCGTCATCACCGAAACGCGCGAGGCAGCTGCGGTAAAGCTCATCAGCGTGGTCGTGAA
GCGATTCACAGATGTCTGCCTGTTCATCCGCGTCCAGCTCGTTGAGTTTCTCCAGAAGCGTTAATGTCTG
GCTTCTGATAAAGCGGGCCATGTTAAGGGCGGTTTTTTCCTGTTTGGTCACTGATGCCTCCGTGTAAGGG
GGATTTCTGTTCATGGGGGTAATGATACCGATGAAACGAGAGAGGATGCTCACGATACGGGTTACTGATG
ATGAACATGCCCGGTTACTGGAACGTTGTGAGGGTAAACAACTGGCGGTATGGATGCGGCGGGACCAGAG
AAAAATCACTCAGGGTCAATGCCAGCGCTTCGTTAATACAGATGTAGGTGTTCCACAGGGTAGCCAGCAG
CATCCTGCGATGCAGATCCGGAACATAATGGTGCAGGGCGCTGACTTCCGCGTTTCCAGACTTTACGAAA
CACGGAAACCGAAGACCATTCATGTTGTTGCTCAGGTCGCAGACGTTTTGCAGCAGCAGTCGCTTCACGT
TCGCTCGCGTATCGGTGATTCATTCTGCTAACCAGTAAGGCAACCCCGCCAGCCTAGCCGGGTCCTCAAC
GACAGGAGCACGATCATGCGCACCCGTGGGGCCGCCATGCCGGCGATAATGGCCTGCTTCTCGCCGAAAC
GTTTGGTGGCGGGACCAGTGACGAAGGCTTGAGCGAGGGCGTGCAAGATTCCGAATACCGCAAGCGACAG
GCCGATCATCGTCGCGCTCCAGCGAAAGCGGTCCTCGCCGAAAATGACCCAGAGCGCTGCCGGCACCTGT
CCTACGAGTTGCATGATAAAGAAGACAGTCATAAGTGCGGCGACGATAGTCATGCCCCGCGCCCACCGGA
AGGAGCTGACTGGGTTGAAGGCTCTCAAGGGCATCGGTCGAGATCCCGGTGCCTAATGAGTGAGCTAACT
TACATTAATTGCGTTGCGCTCACTGCCCGCTTTCCAGTCGGGAAACCTGTCGTGCCAGCTGCATTAATGA
ATCGGCCAACGCGCGGGGAGAGGCGGTTTGCGTATTGGGCGCCAGGGTGGTTTTTCTTTTCACCAGTGAG
ACGGGCAACAGCTGATTGCCCTTCACCGCCTGGCCCTGAGAGAGTTGCAGCAAGCGGTCCACGCTGGTTT
GCCCCAGCAGGCGAAAATCCTGTTTGATGGTGGTTAACGGCGGGATATAACATGAGCTGTCTTCGGTATC
GTCGTATCCCACTACCGAGATATCCGCACCAACGCGCAGCCCGGACTCGGTAATGGCGCGCATTGCGCCC
AGCGCCATCTGATCGTTGGCAACCAGCATCGCAGTGGGAACGATGCCCTCATTCAGCATTTGCATGGTTT
GTTGAAAACCGGACATGGCACTCCAGTCGCCTTCCCGTTCCGCTATCGGCTGAATTTGATTGCGAGTGAG
ATATTTATGCCAGCCAGCCAGACGCAGACGCGCCGAGACAGAACTTAATGGGCCCGCTAACAGCGCGATT
TGCTGGTGACCCAATGCGACCAGATGCTCCACGCCCAGTCGCGTACCGTCTTCATGGGAGAAAATAATAC
TGTTGATGGGTGTCTGGTCAGAGACATCAAGAAATAACGCCGGAACATTAGTGCAGGCAGCTTCCACAGC
AATGGCATCCTGGTCATCCAGCGGATAGTTAATGATCAGCCCACTGACGCGTTGCGCGAGAAGATTGTGC
ACCGCCGCTTTACAGGCTTCGACGCCGCTTCGTTCTACCATCGACACCACCACGCTGGCACCCAGTTGAT
CGGCGCGAGATTTAATCGCCGCGACAATTTGCGACGGCGCGTGCAGGGCCAGACTGGAGGTGGCAACGCC
AATCAGCAACGACTGTTTGCCCGCCAGTTGTTGTGCCACGCGGTTGGGAATGTAATTCAGCTCCGCCATC
GCCGCTTCCACTTTTTCCCGCGTTTTCGCAGAAACGTGGCTGGCCTGGTTCACCACGCGGGAAACGGTCT
GATAAGAGACACCGGCATACTCTGCGACATCGTATAACGTTACTGGTTTCACATTCACCACCCTGAATTG
ACTCTCTTCCGGGCGCTATCATGCCATACCGCGAAAGGTTTTGCGCCATTCGATGGTGTCCGGGATCTCG
ACGCTCTCCCTTATGCGACTCCTGCATTAGGAAGCAGCCCAGTAGTAGGTTGAGGCCGTTGAGCACCGCC
GCCGCAAGGAATGGTGCATGCAAGGAGATGGCGCCCAACAGTCCCCCGGCCACGGGGCCTGCCACCATAC
CCACGCCGAAACAAGCGCTCATGAGCCCGAAGTGGCGAGCCCGATCTTCCCCATCGGTGATGTCGGCGAT
ATAGGCGCCAGCAACCGCACCTGTGGCGCCGGTGATGCCGGCCACGATGCGTCCGGCGTAGAGGATCGAG
ATCTCGATCCCGCGAAATTAATACGACTCACTATAGGGGAATTGTGAGCGGATAACAATTCCCCTGTAGA
AATAATTTTGTTTAACTTTAAGAAGGAGATATACATATGGGTACCGAACAGGGTAGCAATGTGAACCATC
TGATTAAAGTTACCGATCAGAGCATTACCGAAGGCTATGATGATAGTGATGGTATCATTAAAGCACACGA
TGCCGAAAACCTGATTTATGATGTTACCTTTGAGGTGGATGATAAAGTGAAAAGCGGTGATACCATGACC
GTGAACATTGATAAAAACACCGTTCCGAGCGATCTGACCGATAGCTTTGCAATTCCGAAAATCAAAGATA
ACAGCGGTGAAATTATTGCCACCGGCACCTATGATAATACCAACAAACAAATCACCTACACCTTCACCGA
TTACGTGGATAAATACGAAAACATCAAAGCCCATCTGAAACTGACCAGCTATATCGATAAAAGCAAAGTG
CCGAACAACAACACCAAACTGGATGTTGAGTATAAAACCGCACTGAGCAGCGTGAATAAAACCATTACCG
TTGAATATCAGAAACCGAACGAAAATCGTACCGCAAATCTGCAGAGCATGTTTACCAATATCGATACCAA
AAATCATACCGTCGAACAGACCATTTATATCAATCCGCTGCGTTATAGCGCCAAAGAAACCAATGTGAAT
ATTAGCGGCAATGGTGATGAAGGCAGCACCATTATTGATGATAGCACCATCATCAAAGTGTACAAAGTGG
GCGATAATCAGAATCTGCCGGATAGCAATCGCATCTATGATTACAGCGAATATGAAGATGTGACCAACGA
TGATTATGCACAGCTGGGTAATAATAACGACGTGAATATCAACTTCGGCAATATTGATAGCCCGTATATT
ATCAAAGTGATCAGCAAATACGACCCGAACAAAGATGATTACACCACCATTCAGCAGACCGTTACCATGC
AGACCACCATTAATGAATATACCGGTGAATTTCGTACCGCCAGCTATGATAACACAATTGCATTTAGCAC
CAGCAGCGGTCAGGGTCAGGGTGATCTGCCTCCGGAAAAATATAGCCTGGGTAACTATGTTTGGTATGAC
ACCAATAAAGACGGTATCCAGGGTGATGATGAAAAAGGTATTAGCGGTGTTAAAGTGACGCTGAAAGATG
AAAACGGCAACATTATTAGTACCACCACCACCGATGAAAATGGGAAATACCAATTCGACAATCTGAACAG
CGGTAACTATATCGTGCATTTTGATAAACCGAGCGGTATGACCCAGACCACAACCGATAGCGGTGATGAC
GATGAACAGGATGCAGATGGTGAAGAAGTTCACGTTACCATTACAGATCACGATGATTTCAGCATCGATA
ACGGCTATTATGATGATGACAGCGGTTCTGGTTCCCACGGCGTGGGTGTTCCAGGTATGGGTGTGCCTGG
TGTTGGTGTTCCTGGCGTTGGCGTGCCAGGTGTGGGAGTACCAGGCGTAGGCGTTCCCGGTGTAGGCGTG
CCTGGCGTCGGTGTACCCGGTGTCGGAGTCCCTGGTGAAGGTGTGCCAGGCGAAGGTGTGCCGGGCGTGG
GTGTTCCAGGTATGGGTGTGCCTGGTGTTGGTGTTCCTGGCGTTGGCGTGCCAGGTGTGGGAGTACCAGG
CGTAGGCGTTCCCGGTGTAGGCGTGCCTGGCGTCGGTGTACCCGGTGTCGGAGTCCCTGGTGAAGGTGTG
CCAGGCGAAGGTGTGCCGGGCGTGGGTGTTCCAGGTATGGGTGTGCCTGGTGTTGGTGTTCCTGGCGTTG
GCGTGCCAGGTGTGGGAGTACCAGGCGTAGGCGTTCCCGGTGTAGGCGTGCCTGGCGTCGGTGTACCCGG
TGTCGGAGTCCCTGGTGAAGGTGTGCCAGGCGAAGGTGTGCCGGGCTGGCGCGGTCATCATCATCACCAT
CATGGTAGCGACTCTCTGGAATTCATCGCTTCTAAACTGGCTTAACTCGAGTAAGATCCGGCTGCTAACA
AAGCCCGAAAGGAAGCTGAGTTGGCTGCTGCCACCGCTGAGCAATAACTAGCATAACCCCTTGGGGCCTC
TAAACGGGTCTTGAGGGGTTTTTTGCTGAAAGGAGGAACTATATCCGGATTGGC
